>Addgene plasmid #74489 | pJA318 | depositor full sequence | sequence record 140491 | pJA318 sequence 9287 bps
GTCGACGGATCGGGAGATCTCCCGATCCCCTATGGTGCACTCTCAGTACAATCTGCTCTGATGCCGCATA
GTTAAGCCAGTATCTGCTCCCTGCTTGTGTGTTGGAGGTCGCTGAGTAGTGCGCGAGCAAAATTTAAGCT
ACAACAAGGCAAGGCTTGACCGACAATTGCATGAAGAATCTGCTTAGGGTTAGGCGTTTTGCGCTGCTTC
GCGATGTACGGGCCAGATATACGCGTTGACATTGATTATTGACTAGTTATTAATAGTAATCAATTACGGG
GTCATTAGTTCATAGCCCATATATGGAGTTCCGCGTTACATAACTTACGGTAAATGGCCCGCCTGGCTGA
CCGCCCAACGACCCCCGCCCATTGACGTCAATAATGACGTATGTTCCCATAGTAACGCCAATAGGGACTT
TCCATTGACGTCAATGGGTGGAGTATTTACGGTAAACTGCCCACTTGGCAGTACATCAAGTGTATCATAT
GCCAAGTACGCCCCCTATTGACGTCAATGACGGTAAATGGCCCGCCTGGCATTATGCCCAGTACATGACC
TTATGGGACTTTCCTACTTGGCAGTACATCTACGTATTAGTCATCGCTATTACCATGGTGATGCGGTTTT
GGCAGTACATCAATGGGCGTGGATAGCGGTTTGACTCACGGGGATTTCCAAGTCTCCACCCCATTGACGT
CAATGGGAGTTTGTTTTGGCACCAAAATCAACGGGACTTTCCAAAATGTCGTAACAACTCCGCCCCATTG
ACGCAAATGGGCGGTAGGCGTGTACGGTGGGAGGTCTATATAAGCAGCGCGTTTTGCCTGTACTGGGTCT
CTCTGGTTAGACCAGATCTGAGCCTGGGAGCTCTCTGGCTAACTAGGGAACCCACTGCTTAAGCCTCAAT
AAAGCTTGCCTTGAGTGCTTCAAGTAGTGTGTGCCCGTCTGTTGTGTGACTCTGGTAACTAGAGATCCCT
CAGACCCTTTTAGTCAGTGTGGAAAATCTCTAGCAGTGGCGCCCGAACAGGGACTTGAAAGCGAAAGGGA
AACCAGAGGAGCTCTCTCGACGCAGGACTCGGCTTGCTGAAGCGCGCACGGCAAGAGGCGAGGGGCGGCG
ACTGGTGAGTACGCCAAAAATTTTGACTAGCGGAGGCTAGAAGGAGAGAGATGGGTGCGAGAGCGTCAGT
ATTAAGCGGGGGAGAATTAGATCGCGATGGGAAAAAATTCGGTTAAGGCCAGGGGGAAAGAAAAAATATA
AATTAAAACATATAGTATGGGCAAGCAGGGAGCTAGAACGATTCGCAGTTAATCCTGGCCTGTTAGAAAC
ATCAGAAGGCTGTAGACAAATACTGGGACAGCTACAACCATCCCTTCAGACAGGATCAGAAGAACTTAGA
TCATTATATAATACAGTAGCAACCCTCTATTGTGTGCATCAAAGGATAGAGATAAAAGACACCAAGGAAG
CTTTAGACAAGATAGAGGAAGAGCAAAACAAAAGTAAGACCACCGCACAGCAAGCGGCCGGCCGCTGATC
TTCAGACCTGGAGGAGGAGATATGAGGGACAATTGGAGAAGTGAATTATATAAATATAAAGTAGTAAAAA
TTGAACCATTAGGAGTAGCACCCACCAAGGCAAAGAGAAGAGTGGTGCAGAGAGAAAAAAGAGCAGTGGG
AATAGGAGCTTTGTTCCTTGGGTTCTTGGGAGCAGCAGGAAGCACTATGGGCGCAGCGTCAATGACGCTG
ACGGTACAGGCCAGACAATTATTGTCTGGTATAGTGCAGCAGCAGAACAATTTGCTGAGGGCTATTGAGG
CGCAACAGCATCTGTTGCAACTCACAGTCTGGGGCATCAAGCAGCTCCAGGCAAGAATCCTGGCTGTGGA
AAGATACCTAAAGGATCAACAGCTCCTGGGGATTTGGGGTTGCTCTGGAAAACTCATTTGCACCACTGCT
GTGCCTTGGAATGCTAGTTGGAGTAATAAATCTCTGGAACAGATTTGGAATCACACGACCTGGATGGAGT
GGGACAGAGAAATTAACAATTACACAAGCTTAATACACTCCTTAATTGAAGAATCGCAAAACCAGCAAGA
AAAGAATGAACAAGAATTATTGGAATTAGATAAATGGGCAAGTTTGTGGAATTGGTTTAACATAACAAAT
TGGCTGTGGTATATAAAATTATTCATAATGATAGTAGGAGGCTTGGTAGGTTTAAGAATAGTTTTTGCTG
TACTTTCTATAGTGAATAGAGTTAGGCAGGGATATTCACCATTATCGTTTCAGACCCACCTCCCAACCCC
GAGGGGACCCGACAGGCCCGAAGGAATAGAAGAAGAAGGTGGAGAGAGAGACAGAGACAGATCCATTCGA
TTAGTGAACGGATCGGCACTGCGTGCGCCAATTCTGCAGACAAATGGCAGTATTCATCCACAATTTTAAA
AGAAAAGGGGGGATTGGGGGGTACAGTGCAGGGGAAAGAATAGTAGACATAATAGCAACAGACATACAAA
CTAAAGAATTACAAAAACAAATTACAAAAATTCAAAATTTTCGGGTTTATTACAGGGACAGCAGAGATCC
AGTTTGGTTAGTACCGGGCCCGCTCTAGAGTGCCCGTCAGTGGGCAGAGCGCACATCGCCCACAGTCCCC
GAGAAGTTGGGGGGAGGGGTCGGCAATTGAACCGGTGCCTAGAGAAGGTGGCGCGGGGTAAACTGGGAAA
GTGATGTCGTGTACTGGCTCCGCCTTTTTCCCGAGGGTGGGGGAGAACCGTATATAAGTGCAGTAGTCGC
CGTGAACGTTCTTTTTCGCAACGGGTTTGCCGCCAGAACACAGGTAAGTGCCGTGTGTGGTTCCCGCGGG
CCTGGCCTCTTTACGGGTTATGGCCCTTGCGTGCCTTGAATTACTTCCACCTGGCTGCAGTACGTGATTC
TTGATCCCGAGCTTCGGGTTGGAAGTGGGTGGGAGAGTTCGAGGCCTTGCGCTTAAGGAGCCCCTTCGCC
TCGTGCTTGAGTTGAGGCCTGGCCTGGGCGCTGGGGCCGCCGCGTGCGAATCTGGTGGCACCTTCGCGCC
TGTCTCGCTGCTTTCGATAAGTCTCTAGCCATTTAAAATTTTTGATGACCTGCTGCGACGCTTTTTTTCT
GGCAAGATAGTCTTGTAAATGCGGGCCAAGATCTGCACACTGGTATTTCGGTTTTTGGGGCCGCGGGCGG
CGACGGGGCCCGTGCGTCCCAGCGCACATGTTCGGCGAGGCGGGGCCTGCGAGCGCGGCCACCGAGAATC
GGACGGGGGTAGTCTCAAGCTGGCCGGCCTGCTCTGGTGCCTGGCCTCGCGCCGCCGTGTATCGCCCCGC
CCTGGGCGGCAAGGCTGGCCCGGTCGGCACCAGTTGCGTGAGCGGAAAGATGGCCGCTTCCCGGCCCTGC
TGCAGGGAGCTCAAAATGGAGGACGCGGCGCTCGGGAGAGCGGGCGGGTGAGTCACCCACACAAAGGAAA
AGGGCCTTTCCGTCCTCAGCCGTCGCTTCATGTGACTCCACGGAGTACCGGGCGCCGTCCAGGCACCTCG
ATTAGTTCTCGCGCTTTTGGAGTACGTCGTCTTTAGGTTGGGGGGAGGGGTTTTATGCGATGGAGTTTCC
CCACACTGAGTGGGTGGAGACTGAAGTTAGGCCAGCTTGGCACTTGATGTAATTCTCCTTGGAATTTGCC
CTTTTTGAGTTTGGATCTTGGTTCATTCTCAAGCCTCAGACAGTGGTTCAAAGTTTTTTTCTTCCATTTC
AGGTGTCGTGAGCTAGCCCACCATGACCGAGTACAAGCCCACGGTGCGCCTCGCCACCCGCGACGACGTC
CCCCGGGCCGTACGCACCCTCGCCGCCGCGTTCGCCGACTACCCCGCCACGCGCCACACCGTCGACCCGG
ACCGCCACATCGAGCGGGTCACCGAGCTGCAAGAACTCTTCCTCACGCGCGTCGGGCTCGACATCGGCAA
GGTGTGGGTCGCGGACGACGGCGCCGCGGTGGCGGTCTGGACCACGCCGGAGAGCGTCGAAGCGGGGGCG
GTGTTCGCCGAGATCGGCCCGCGCATGGCCGAGTTGAGCGGTTCCCGGCTGGCCGCGCAGCAACAGATGG
AAGGCCTCCTGGCGCCGCACCGGCCCAAGGAGCCCGCGTGGTTCCTGGCCACCGTCGGCGTCTCGCCCGA
CCACCAGGGCAAGGGTCTGGGCAGCGCCGTCGTGCTCCCCGGAGTGGAGGCGGCCGAGCGCGCCGGGGTG
CCCGCCTTCCTGGAGACCTCCGCGCCCCGCAACCTCCCCTTCTACGAGCGGCTCGGCTTCACCGTCACCG
CCGACGTCGAGGTGCCCGAAGGACCGCGCACCTGGTGCATGACCCGCAAGCCCGGTGCCGGATCAGGTTC
AGGATCTGGTAGTGTGAGCAAGGGCGAGGAGGATAACATGGCCATCATCAAGGAGTTCATGCGCTTCAAG
GTGCACATGGAGGGCTCCGTGAACGGCCACGAGTTCGAGATCGAGGGCGAGGGCGAGGGCCGCCCCTACG
AGGGCACCCAGACCGCCAAGCTGAAGGTGACCAAGGGTGGCCCCCTGCCCTTCGCCTGGGACATCCTGTC
CCCTCAGTTCATGTACGGCTCCAAGGCCTACGTGAAGCACCCCGCCGACATCCCCGACTACTTGAAGCTG
TCCTTCCCCGAGGGCTTCAAGTGGGAGCGCGTGATGAACTTCGAGGACGGCGGCGTGGTGACCGTGACCC
AGGACTCCTCTCTCCAGGACGGCGAGTTCATCTACAAGGTGAAGCTGCGCGGCACCAACTTCCCCTCCGA
CGGCCCCGTAATGCAGAAGAAGACCATGGGCTGGGAGGCCTCCTCCGAGCGGATGTACCCCGAGGACGGC
GCTCTGAAAGGAGAGATCAAGCAGAGGCTGAAGCTGAAGGACGGCGGCCACTACGACGCTGAGGTCAAGA
CCACCTACAAGGCCAAGAAGCCCGTGCAGCTGCCCGGCGCCTACAACGTCAACATCAAGTTGGACATCAC
CTCCCACAACGAGGACTACACCATCGTGGAACAGTACGAACGCGCCGAGGGACGGCACTCCACCGGAGGA
ATGGACGAGCTGTACAAGGGATCGGGAGAGGGCAGAGGAAGTCTGCTAACATGCGGTGACGTCGAGGAGA
ATCCTGGCCCACCGGTCGCCACCATGGTGAGCAAGGGCGAGGAGCTGTTCACCGGGGTGGTGCCCATCCT
GGTCGAGCTGGACGGCGACGTAAACGGCCACAAGTTCAGCGTGTCTGGCGAGGGCGAGGGCGATGCCACC
TACGGCAAGCTGACCCTGAAGTTCATCTGCACCACCGGCAAGCTGCCCGTGCCCTGGCCCACCCTCGTGA
CCACCCTGACCTACGGCGTGCAGTGCTTCAGCCGCTACCCCGACCACATGAAGCAGCACGACTTCTTCAA
GTCCGCCATGCCCGAAGGCTACGTCCAGGAGCGCACCATCTTCTTCAAGGACGACGGCAACTACAAGACC
CGCGCCGAGGTGAAGTTCGAGGGCGACACCCTGGTGAACCGCATCGAGCTGAAGGGCATCGACTTCAAGG
AGGACGGCAACATCCTGGGGCACAAGCTGGAGTACAACTACAACAGCCACAACGTCTATATCATGGCCGA
CAAGCAGAAGAACGGCATCAAGGCGAACTTCAAGATCCGCCACAACATCGAGGACGGCAGCGTGCAGCTC
GCCGACCACTACCAGCAGAACACCCCCATCGGCGACGGCCCCGTGCTGCTGCCCGACAACCACTACCTGA
GCACCCAGTCCGCCCTGAGCAAAGACCCCAACGAGAAGCGCGATCACATGGTCCTGCTGGAGTTCGTGAC
CGCCGCCGGGATCACTCTCGGCATGGACGAGCTGTACAAGTGCGGCCGCAGCCATGGCTTCCCGCCGGAG
GTGGAGGAGCAGGATGATGGCGCGCTGCCCATGTCTTGTGCCCAGGAGAGCGGGATGGACCGTCACCCTG
CAGCCTGTGCTTCTGCTAGGATCAATGTGTAGGCCTGCAGGTAATAAGAATTCGTCGAGGGACCTAATAA
CTTCGTATAGCATACATTATACGAAGTTATACATGTTTAAGGGTTCCGGTTCCACTAGGTACAATTCGAT
ATCAAGCTTATCGATAATCAACCTCTGGATTACAAAATTTGTGAAAGATTGACTGGTATTCTTAACTATG
TTGCTCCTTTTACGCTATGTGGATACGCTGCTTTAATGCCTTTGTATCATGCTATTGCTTCCCGTATGGC
TTTCATTTTCTCCTCCTTGTATAAATCCTGGTTGCTGTCTCTTTATGAGGAGTTGTGGCCCGTTGTCAGG
CAACGTGGCGTGGTGTGCACTGTGTTTGCTGACGCAACCCCCACTGGTTGGGGCATTGCCACCACCTGTC
AGCTCCTTTCCGGGACTTTCGCTTTCCCCCTCCCTATTGCCACGGCGGAACTCATCGCCGCCTGCCTTGC
CCGCTGCTGGACAGGGGCTCGGCTGTTGGGCACTGACAATTCCGTGGTGTTGTCGGGGAAATCATCGTCC
TTTCCTTGGCTGCTCGCCTGTGTTGCCACCTGGATTCTGCGCGGGACGTCCTTCTGCTACGTCCCTTCGG
CCCTCAATCCAGCGGACCTTCCTTCCCGCGGCCTGCTGCCGGCTCTGCGGCCTCTTCCGCGTCTTCGCCT
TCGCCCTCAGACGAGTCGGATCTCCCTTTGGGCCGCCTCCCCGCATCGATACCGTCGACCTCGATCGAGA
CCTAGAAAAACATGGAGCAATCACAAGTAGCAATACAGCAGCTACCAATGCTGATTGTGCCTGGCTAGAA
GCACAAGAGGAGGAGGAGGTGGGTTTTCCAGTCACACCTCAGGTACCTTTAAGACCAATGACTTACAAGG
CAGCTGTAGATCTTAGCCACTTTTTAAAAGAAAAGGGGGGACTGGAAGGGCTAATTCACTCCCAACGAAG
ACAAGATATCCTTGATCTGTGGATCTACCACACACAAGGCTACTTCCCTGATTGGCAGAACTACACACCA
GGGCCAGGGATCAGATATCCACTGACCTTTGGATGGTGCTACAAGCTAGTACCAGTTGAGCAAGAGAAGG
TAGAAGAAGCCAATGAAGGAGAGAACACCCGCTTGTTACACCCTGTGAGCCTGCATGGGATGGATGACCC
GGAGAGAGAAGTATTAGAGTGGAGGTTTGACAGCCGCCTAGCATTTCATCACATGGCCCGAGAGCTGCAT
CCGGACTGTACTGGGTCTCTCTGGTTAGACCAGATCTGAGCCTGGGAGCTCTCTGGCTAACTAGGGAACC
CACTGCTTAAGCCTCAATAAAGCTTGCCTTGAGTGCTTCAAGTAGTGTGTGCCCGTCTGTTGTGTGACTC
TGGTAACTAGAGATCCCTCAGACCCTTTTAGTCAGTGTGGAAAATCTCTAGCAGCATGTGAGCAAAAGGC
CAGCAAAAGGCCAGGAACCGTAAAAAGGCCGCGTTGCTGGCGTTTTTCCATAGGCTCCGCCCCCCTGACG
AGCATCACAAAAATCGACGCTCAAGTCAGAGGTGGCGAAACCCGACAGGACTATAAAGATACCAGGCGTT
TCCCCCTGGAAGCTCCCTCGTGCGCTCTCCTGTTCCGACCCTGCCGCTTACCGGATACCTGTCCGCCTTT
CTCCCTTCGGGAAGCGTGGCGCTTTCTCATAGCTCACGCTGTAGGTATCTCAGTTCGGTGTAGGTCGTTC
GCTCCAAGCTGGGCTGTGTGCACGAACCCCCCGTTCAGCCCGACCGCTGCGCCTTATCCGGTAACTATCG
TCTTGAGTCCAACCCGGTAAGACACGACTTATCGCCACTGGCAGCAGCCACTGGTAACAGGATTAGCAGA
GCGAGGTATGTAGGCGGTGCTACAGAGTTCTTGAAGTGGTGGCCTAACTACGGCTACACTAGAAGAACAG
TATTTGGTATCTGCGCTCTGCTGAAGCCAGTTACCTTCGGAAAAAGAGTTGGTAGCTCTTGATCCGGCAA
ACAAACCACCGCTGGTAGCGGTGGTTTTTTTGTTTGCAAGCAGCAGATTACGCGCAGAAAAAAAGGATCT
CAAGAAGATCCTTTGATCTTTTCTACGGGGTCTGACGCTCAGTGGAACGAAAACTCACGTTAAGGGATTT
TGGTCATGAGATTATCAAAAAGGATCTTCACCTAGATCCTTTTAAATTAAAAATGAAGTTTTAAATCAAT
CTAAAGTATATATGAGTAAACTTGGTCTGACAGTTACCAATGCTTAATCAGTGAGGCACCTATCTCAGCG
ATCTGTCTATTTCGTTCATCCATAGTTGCCTGACTCCCCGTCGTGTAGATAACTACGATACGGGAGGGCT
TACCATCTGGCCCCAGTGCTGCAATGATACCGCGAGACCCACGCTCACCGGCTCCAGATTTATCAGCAAT
AAACCAGCCAGCCGGAAGGGCCGAGCGCAGAAGTGGTCCTGCAACTTTATCCGCCTCCATCCAGTCTATT
AATTGTTGCCGGGAAGCTAGAGTAAGTAGTTCGCCAGTTAATAGTTTGCGCAACGTTGTTGCCATTGCTA
CAGGCATCGTGGTGTCACGCTCGTCGTTTGGTATGGCTTCATTCAGCTCCGGTTCCCAACGATCAAGGCG
AGTTACATGATCCCCCATGTTGTGCAAAAAAGCGGTTAGCTCCTTCGGTCCTCCGATCGTTGTCAGAAGT
AAGTTGGCCGCAGTGTTATCACTCATGGTTATGGCAGCACTGCATAATTCTCTTACTGTCATGCCATCCG
TAAGATGCTTTTCTGTGACTGGTGAGTACTCAACCAAGTCATTCTGAGAATAGTGTATGCGGCGACCGAG
TTGCTCTTGCCCGGCGTCAATACGGGATAATACCGCGCCACATAGCAGAACTTTAAAAGTGCTCATCATT
GGAAAACGTTCTTCGGGGCGAAAACTCTCAAGGATCTTACCGCTGTTGAGATCCAGTTCGATGTAACCCA
CTCGTGCACCCAACTGATCTTCAGCATCTTTTACTTTCACCAGCGTTTCTGGGTGAGCAAAAACAGGAAG
GCAAAATGCCGCAAAAAAGGGAATAAGGGCGACACGGAAATGTTGAATACTCATACTCTTCCTTTTTCAA
TATTATTGAAGCATTTATCAGGGTTATTGTCTCATGAGCGGATACATATTTGAATGTATTTAGAAAAATA
AACAAATAGGGGTTCCGCGCACATTTCCCCGAAAAGTGCCACCTGAC
Features (pLannotate 1.2.2; 22 found; start..end, strand, type, name):
     31..83      -  misc_feature   bom (fragment): basis of mobility region from pBR322
    238..617     +  enhancer       CMV enhancer: human cytomegalovirus immediate early enhancer
    618..817     +  promoter       CMV promoter: human cytomegalovirus (CMV) immediate early promoter
    835..1015    +  LTR            5' LTR (truncated): truncated 5' long terminal repeat (LTR) from HIV-1
   1062..1187    +  misc_feature   HIV-1 Ψ: packaging signal of human immunodeficiency virus type 1
   1171..1509    +  CDS            HIV-1 gag (fragment): gag protein from human immunodeficiency virus 1; gag
   1684..1917    +  misc_feature   RRE: The Rev response element (RRE) of HIV-1 allows for Rev-dependent mRNA export from the nucleus to the cytoplasm.
   2294..2394    +  CDS            Rev (fragment): human immunodeficiency virus 1 (HIV-1) Rev protein; rev; enhances nuclear export of unspliced and incompletely spliced viral mRNAs
   2444..2561    +  misc_feature   cPPT/CTS: central polypurine tract and central termination sequence of HIV-1
   2620..3791    +  promoter       EF-1α promoter: strong constitutive promoter for human elongation factor EF-1α
   3803..4399    +  CDS            PuroR: puromycin N-acetyltransferase; pac from Streptomyces alboniger; confers resistance to puromycin
   4424..5128    +  CDS            mCherry: mCherry is a basic (constitutively fluorescent) red fluorescent protein published in 2004, derived from Discosoma sp.. It is reported to be a very rapidly-maturing monomer with low acid sensitivity.
   5204..6052    +  CDS            d4EGFP: EGFP destabilized by a mutated version of residues 422-461 of mouse ornithine decarboxylase, giving an in vivo half-life of ~4 hours mammalian codon-optimized
   6087..6120    +  protein_bind   loxP: Cre-mediated recombination occurs in the 8-bp core sequence (GCATACAT). Cre recombinase
   6153..6176    +  misc_feature   MCS (fragment): pBluescript multiple cloning site
   6176..6764    +  misc_feature   WPRE: woodchuck hepatitis virus posttranscriptional regulatory element
   6765..6784    +  misc_feature   MCS (fragment): pBluescript multiple cloning site
   6786..7286    +  CDS            nef (fragment): NEF_HV1LA - Experimental evidence at protein level: Swiss-Prot protein existence level 1. Extracellular Nef protein targets CD4(+) T-lymphocytes for apoptosis by interacting with CXCR4 surface receptors. From Human immunodeficiency virus type 1 group M subtype B (isolate Lai) (HIV-1).
   7293..7473    +  LTR            5' LTR (truncated): truncated 5' long terminal repeat (LTR) from HIV-1
   7535..8123    -  rep_origin     ori: high-copy-number ColE1/pMB1/pBR322/pUC origin of replication
   8294..9154    -  CDS            AmpR: β-lactamase; bla; confers resistance to ampicillin, carbenicillin, and related antibiotics
   9155..9259    -  promoter       AmpR promoter: bla
