[The description below was written by a language model from this plasmid's Addgene catalogue record and pLannotate feature annotations shown in this document.]
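Description:
pJA318 is a 9,287 bp lentiviral transfer plasmid for mammalian expression, derived from the backbone pJA291. It is propagated in bacteria through a high-copy ColE1/pUC-type origin and an ampicillin resistance gene driven by its own bla promoter. The viral portion follows a typical HIV-1-based design. A CMV enhancer/promoter sits upstream of a truncated 5' LTR and drives genomic RNA production in packaging cells. It is followed by the Ψ packaging signal with a gag fragment, the Rev response element for Rev-dependent nuclear export, and the cPPT/CTS. A second truncated LTR element, preceded by a nef fragment, closes the proviral unit.

The payload is a single EF-1α promoter-driven cassette, described by the depositor as puroR::mCherry::T2A::eGFP::d4ODC followed by a WPRE, which enhances transcript expression. Puromycin N-acetyltransferase allows selection of transduced cells. mCherry and EGFP are separated by a T2A peptide (named in the purpose field but not annotated in the feature table), so the two fluorophores should be produced from one transcript as separate proteins. The cloned insert is a 124 bp d4ODC degron placed between NotI and SbfI sites at the end of EGFP. The annotation recognises the fusion as d4EGFP, a destabilised EGFP carrying a mutated ornithine decarboxylase degradation sequence, with a half-life of about four hours. The catalogue lists the insert species as human/synthetic, whereas the annotation describes the mouse ODC region. A loxP site lies between the reporter and the WPRE; the record does not state its role.

The design allows ratiometric readout, with stable mCherry as an internal reference for EGFP destabilised by its C-terminal extension. The associated publication concerns mitigation of translational readthrough, but the record does not state this plasmid's exact experimental role.
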