Addgene plasmid #74489: pJA318
Purpose: eF1alpha::puroR::mCherry::T2A::eGFP::d4ODC::wPRE has d4ODC degron
Depositing lab: Andrew Fire. Depositing organization: Stanford University. Publication: Translation readthrough mitigation. Arribere JA, Cenik ES, Jain N, Hess GT, Lee CH, Bassik MC, Fire AZ. Nature. 2016 Jun 1;534(7609):719-723. doi: 10.1038/nature18308. PubMed 27281202.
Backbone
  Vector backbone: pJA291
  Total vector size (bp): 9287
  Vector type: Mammalian Expression, Lentiviral
  Selectable markers: Puromycin
Growth in bacteria
  Bacterial resistance: Ampicillin, 100 μg/mL
  Growth temperature: 37°C
  Growth strain: NEB Stable
  Copy number: Unknown
Gene/Insert
  Gene/Insert name: d4ODC
  Species: H. sapiens (human), Synthetic
  Insert size (bp): 124
  Cloning method: Restriction Enzyme; 5′ cloning site NotI (not destroyed); 3′ cloning site SbfI (not destroyed)
  Sequencing primers: 5′ gctcgccgaccactaccagc
Terms and licenses: Academic/Nonprofit Terms; Industry Terms: Not Available to Industry
How to cite: pJA318 was a gift from Andrew Fire (Addgene plasmid # 74489 ; http://n2t.net/addgene:74489 ; RRID:Addgene_74489)
