>Addgene plasmid #74489 | pJA318 | addgene partial sequence | sequence record 142100 | WPRE-R 5'-CATAGCGTAAAAGGAGCAACA-3'
GTCAATCTTTCACAAATTTTGTAATCCAGAGGTTGATTATCGATAAGCTTGATATCGAATTGTACCTAGT
GGAACCGGAACCCTTAAACATGTATAACTTCGTATAATGTATGCTATACGAAGTTATTAGGTCCCTCGAC
GAATTCTTATTACCTGCAGGCCTACACATTGATCCTAGCAGAAGCACAGGCTGCAGGGTGACGGTCCATC
CCGCTCTCCTGGGCACAAGACATGGGCAGCGCGCCATCATCCTGCTCCTCCACCTCCGGCGGGAAGCCAT
GGCTGCGGCCGCACTTGTACAGCTCGTCCATGCCGAGAGTGATCCCGGCGGCGGTCACGAACTCCAGCAG
GACCATGTGATCGCGCTTCTCGTTGGGGTCTTTGCTCAGGGCGGACTGGGTGCTCAGGTAGTGGTTGTCG
GGCAGCAGCACGGGGCCGTCGCCGATGGGGGTGTTCTGCTGGTAGTGGTCGGCGAGCTGCACGCTGCCGT
CCTCGATGTTGTGGCGGATCTTGAAGTTCGCCTTGATGCCGTTCTTCTGCTTGTCGGCCATGATATAGAC
GTTGTGGCTGTTGTAGTTGTACTCCAGCTTGTGCCCCAGGATGTTGCCGTCCTCCTTGAAGTCGATGCCC
TTCAGCTCGATGCGGTTCACCAGGGTGTCGCCCTCGAACTTCACCTCGGCGCGGGTCTTGTAGTTGCCGT
CGTCCTTGAAGAAGATGGTGCGCTCCTGGACGTAGCCTTCGGGCATGGCGGACTTGAAGAAGTCGTGCTG
CTTCATGTGGTCGGGGTAGCGGCTGAAGCACTGCACGCCGTAGGTCAGGGTGGTCACGAGGGTGGGCCAG
GGCACGGGCAGCTTGCCGGTGGTGCAGATGAACTTCAGGGTCAGCTTGCCGTAGGTGGCATCGCCCTCGC
CCTCGCCAGACACGCTGAACTTGTGGCCGTTTACGTCGCCGTCCAGCTCGACCAGGATGGGCACCACCCC
GGTGAACAGCTCCTCGCCCTTGCTCACCATGGTGGCGACCGGTGGGCCAGGATTCTCCTCGACGTCACCG
CATGTTAGCAGACTTCCTCTGCCCTCTCCCGATCCCTTGTACAGCTCGTCCATTCCTCCGGTGGA
