>Addgene plasmid #74489 | pJA318 | addgene partial sequence | sequence record 145671 | Puro-F 5'-GCAACCTCCCTTCTACGAGC-3'
GCCGACGTCGAGGTGCCCGAAGGACCGCGCACCTGGTGCATGACCCGCAAGCCCGGTGCCGGATCAGGTT
CAGGATCTGGTAGTGTGAGCAAGGGCGAGGAGGATAACATGGCCATCATCAAGGAGTTCATGCGCTTCAA
GGTGCACATGGAGGGCTCCGTGAACGGCCACGAGTTCGAGATCGAGGGCGAGGGCGAGGGCCGCCCCTAC
GAGGGCACCCAGACCGCCAAGCTGAAGGTGACCAAGGGTGGCCCCCTGCCCTTCGCCTGGGACATCCTGT
CCCCTCAGTTCATGTACGGCTCCAAGGCCTACGTGAAGCACCCCGCCGACATCCCCGACTACTTGAAGCT
GTCCTTCCCCGAGGGCTTCAAGTGGGAGCGCGTGATGAACTTCGAGGACGGCGGCGTGGTGACCGTGACC
CAGGACTCCTCTCTCCAGGACGGCGAGTTCATCTACAAGGTGAAGCTGCGCGGCACCAACTTCCCCTCCG
ACGGCCCCGTAATGCAGAAGAAGACCATGGGCTGGGAGGCCTCCTCCGAGCGGATGTACCCCGAGGACGG
CGCTCTGAAAGGAGAGATCAAGCAGAGGCTGAAGCTGAAGGACGGCGGCCACTACGACGCTGAGGTCAAG
ACCACCTACAAGGCCAAGAAGCCCGTGCAGCTGCCCGGCGCCTACAACGTCAACATCAAGTTGGACATCA
CCTCCCACAACGAGGACTACACCATCGTGGAACAGTACGAACGCGCCGAGGGACGGCACTCCACCGGAGG
AATGGACGAGCTGTACAAGGGATCGGGAGAGGGCAGAGGAAGTCTGCTAACATGCGGTGACGTCGAGGAG
AATCCTGGCCCACCGGTCGCCACCATGGTGAGCAAGGGCGAGGAGCTGTTCACCGGGGTGGTGCCCATCC
TGGTCGAGCTGGACGGCGACGTAAACGGCCACAAGTTCA
